>Addgene plasmid #84027 | GUT BuGZ delta ZF1, delta ZF2 | depositor full sequence | sequence record 164115 | Full plasmid sequence
TGGAAGGGCTAATTCACTCCCAAAGAAGACAAGATATCCTTGATCTGTGGATCTACCACACACAAGGCTA
CTTCCCTGATTAGCAGAACTACACACCAGGGCCAGGGGTCAGATATCCACTGACCTTTGGATGGTGCTAC
AAGCTAGTACCAGTTGAGCCAGATAAGGTAGAAGAGGCCAATAAAGGAGAGAACACCAGCTTGTTACACC
CTGTGAGCCTGCATGGGATGGATGACCCGGAGAGAGAAGTGTTAGAGTGGAGGTTTGACAGCCGCCTAGC
ATTTCATCACGTGGCCCGAGAGCTGCATCCGGAGTACTTCAAGAACTGCTGATATCGAGCTTGCTACAAG
GGACTTTCCGCTGGGGACTTTCCAGGGAGGCGTGGCCTGGGCGGGACTGGGGAGTGGCGAGCCCTCAGAT
CCTGCATATAAGCAGCTGCTTTTTGCCTGTACTGGGTCTCTCTGGTTAGACCAGATCTGAGCCTGGGAGC
TCTCTGGCTAACTAGGGAACCCACTGCTTAAGCCTCAATAAAGCTTGCCTTGAGTGCTTCAAGTAGTGTG
TGCCCGTCTGTTGTGTGACTCTGGTAACTAGAGATCCCTCAGACCCTTTTAGTCAGTGTGGAAAATCTCT
AGCAGTGGCGCCCGAACAGGGACTTGAAAGCGAAAGGGAAACCAGAGGAGCTCTCTCGACGCAGGACTCG
GCTTGCTGAAGCGCGCACGGCAAGAGGCGAGGGGCGGCGACTGGTGAGTACGCCAAAAATTTTGACTAGC
GGAGGCTAGAAGGAGAGAGATGGGTGCGAGAGCGTCAGTATTAAGCGGGGGAGAATTAGATCGCGATGGG
AAAAAATTCGGTTAAGGCCAGGGGGAAAGAAAAAATATAAATTAAAACATATAGTATGGGCAAGCAGGGA
GCTAGAACGATTCGCAGTTAATCCTGGCCTGTTAGAAACATCAGAAGGCTGTAGACAAATACTGGGACAG
CTACAACCATCCCTTCAGACAGGATCAGAAGAACTTAGATCATTATATAATACAGTAGCAACCCTCTATT
GTGTGCATCAAAGGATAGAGATAAAAGACACCAAGGAAGCTTTAGACAAGATAGAGGAAGAGCAAAACAA
AAGTAAGACCACCGCACAGCAAGCGGCCGGCCGCTGATCTTCAGACCTGGAGGAGGAGATATGAGGGACA
ATTGGAGAAGTGAATTATATAAATATAAAGTAGTAAAAATTGAACCATTAGGAGTAGCACCCACCAAGGC
AAAGAGAAGAGTGGTGCAGAGAGAAAAAAGAGCAGTGGGAATAGGAGCTTTGTTCCTTGGGTTCTTGGGA
GCAGCAGGAAGCACTATGGGCGCAGCGTCAATGACGCTGACGGTACAGGCCAGACAATTATTGTCTGGTA
TAGTGCAGCAGCAGAACAATTTGCTGAGGGCTATTGAGGCGCAACAGCATCTGTTGCAACTCACAGTCTG
GGGCATCAAGCAGCTCCAGGCAAGAATCCTGGCTGTGGAAAGATACCTAAAGGATCAACAGCTCCTGGGG
ATTTGGGGTTGCTCTGGAAAACTCATTTGCACCACTGCTGTGCCTTGGAATGCTAGTTGGAGTAATAAAT
CTCTGGAACAGATTTGGAATCACACGACCTGGATGGAGTGGGACAGAGAAATTAACAATTACACAAGCTT
AATACACTCCTTAATTGAAGAATCGCAAAACCAGCAAGAAAAGAATGAACAAGAATTATTGGAATTAGAT
AAATGGGCAAGTTTGTGGAATTGGTTTAACATAACAAATTGGCTGTGGTATATAAAATTATTCATAATGA
TAGTAGGAGGCTTGGTAGGTTTAAGAATAGTTTTTGCTGTACTTTCTATAGTGAATAGAGTTAGGCAGGG
ATATTCACCATTATCGTTTCAGACCCACCTCCCAACCCCGAGGGGACCCGACAGGCCCGAAGGAATAGAA
GAAGAAGGTGGAGAGAGAGACAGAGACAGATCCATTCGATTAGTGAACGGATCGGCACTGCGTGCGCCAA
TTCTGCAGACAAATGGCAGTATTCATCCACAATTTTAAAAGAAAAGGGGGGATTGGGGGGTACAGTGCAG
GGGAAAGAATAGTAGACATAATAGCAACAGACATACAAACTAAAGAATTACAAAAACAAATTACAAAAAT
TCAAAATTTTCGGGTTTATTACAGGGACAGCAGAGATCCAGTTTGGTTAGTACCGGGCCCGCTCTAGTCC
GGAATCAGTCCTGCTCCTCGGCCACGAAGTGCACGCAGTTGCCGGCCGGGTCGCGCAGGGCGAACTCCCG
CCCCCACGGCTGCTCGCCGATCTCGGTCATGGCCGGCCCGGAGGCGTCCCGGAAGTTCGTGGACACGACC
TCCGACCACTCGGCGTACAGCTCGTCCAGGCCGCGCACCCACACCCAGGCCAGGGTGTTGTCCGGCACCA
CCTGGTCCTGGACCGCGCTGATGAACAGGGTCACGTCGTCCCGGACCACACCGGCGAAGTCGTCCTCCAC
GAAGTCCCGGGAGAACCCGAGCCGGTCGGTCCAGAACTCGACCGCTCCGGCGACGTCGCGCGCGGTGAGC
ACCGGAACGGCACTGGTCAACTTGGCCATGGTGGCCCTCCTATAGTGAGTCGTATTATACTATGCCGATA
TACTATGCCGATGATTAATTGTCAACACGTGCTGCAGGTCCGAGGTTCTAGACCGCGTGTGGCATCTGAA
GCACCACCAGCGAGCGAGAGCTAGAGAGAAGGAAAGCCACCGACTTCACCGCCTCCGAGCTGCTCCGGGT
CGCGGGTCTGCAGCGTCTCCGGCCCTCCGCGCCTACAGCTCAAGCCACATCCGAAGGGGGAGGGAGCCGG
GAGCTGCGCGCGGGGCCGCCGGGGGGAGGGGTGGCACCGCCCACGCCGGGCGGCCACGAAGGGCGGGGCA
GCGGGCGCGCGCCCGGCGGGGGGAGGGGCCGCGCGCCGCGCCCGCTGGGAATTGGGGCCCTAGGGGGAGG
GCGGAGGCGCCGACGACCGCGGCACTTACCGTTCGCGGCGTGGCGCCCGGTGGTCCCCAAGGGGAGGGAA
GGGGGAGGCGGGGCGAGGACAGTGACCGGAGTCTCCTCAGCGGTGGCTTTTCTGCTTGGCAGCCTCAGCG
GCTGGCGCCAAAACCGGACTCCGCCCACTTCCTCGCCCCTGCGGTGCGAGGGTGTGGAATCCTCCAGACG
CTGGGGGAGGGGGAGTTGGGAGCTTAAAAACTAGTACCCCTTTGGGACCACTTTCAGCAGCGAACTCTCC
TGTACACCAGGGGTCAGTTCCACAGACGCGGGCCAGGGGTGGGTCATTGCGGCGTGAACAATAATTTGAC
TAGAAGTTGATTCGGGTGTTTCCGGAATTCCTAGCTGCAGTAACGCCATTTTGCAAGGCATGGAAAAATA
CCAAACCAAGAATAGAGAAGTTCAGATCAAGGGCGGGTACATGAAAATAGCTAACGTTGGGCCAAACAGG
ATATCTGCGGTGAGCAGTTTCGGCCCCGGCCCGGGGCCAAGAACAGATGGTCACCGCAGTTTCGGCCCCG
GCCCGAGGCCAAGAACAGATGGTCCCCAGATATGGCCCAACCCTCAGCAGTTTCTTAAGACCCATCAGAT
GTTTCCAGGCTCCCCCAAGGACCTGAAATGACCCTGCGCCTTATTTGAATTAACCAATCAGCCTGCTTCT
CGCTTCTGTTCGCGCGCTTCTGCTTCCCGAGCTCTATAAAAGAGCTCACAACCCCTCACTCGGCGCGCCA
GTCCTCCGACAGACTGAGTCGCCCGCTGGAGACCATGGAGAGCGACGAGAGCGGCCTGCCCGCCATGGAG
ATCGAGTGCCGCATCACCGGCACCCTGAACGGCGTGGAGTTCGAGCTGGTGGGCGGCGGAGAGGGCACCC
CCGAGCAGGGCCGCATGACCAACAAGATGAAGAGCACCAAAGGCGCCCTGACCTTCAGCCCCTACCTGCT
GAGCCACGTGATGGGCTACGGCTTCTACCACTTCGGCACCTACCCCAGCGGCTACGAGAACCCCTTCCTG
CACGCCATCAACAACGGCGGCTACACCAACACCCGCATCGAGAAGTACGAGGACGGCGGCGTGCTGCACG
TGAGCTTCAGCTACCGCTACGAGGCCGGCCGCGTGATCGGCGACTTCAAGGTGATGGGCACCGGCTTCCC
CGAGGACAGCGTGATCTTCACCGACAAGATCATCCGCAGCAACGCCACCGTGGAGCACCTGCACCCCATG
GGCGATAACGATCTGGATGGCAGCTTCACCCGCACCTTCAGCCTGCGCGACGGCGGCTACTACAGCTCCG
TGGTGGACAGCCACATGCACTTCAAGAGCGCCATCCACCCCAGCATCCTGCAGAACGGGGGCCCCATGTT
CGCCTTCCGCCGCGTGGAGGAGGATCACAGCAACACCGAGCTGGGCATCGTGGAGTACCAGCACGCCTTC
AAGACCCCGGATGCAGATGCCGGTGAAGAATACATGGGTCGCAAGAAGAAGAAGCAGCTGAAGCCGTGGA
AAGAAACAATAGATGCCGTACCAAATGCAATACCTGGAAGAACAGACATAGAGTTGGAAATATATGGTAT
GGAAGGTATTCCAGAAAAAGACATGGATGAAAGACGACGACTTCTTGAACAGAAAACACAAGAAAGTCAA
AAAAAGAAGCAACAAGATGATTCTGATGAATATGATGATGACGACTCTGCAGCCTCAACTTCATTTCAGC
CACAGCCTGTTCAACCTCAGCAAGGTTATATTCCTCCAATGGCACAGCCAGGACTGCCACCAGTACCAGG
AGCACCAGGAATGCCTCCAGGCATACCTCCATTAATGCCAGGTGTTCCTCCTCTGATGCCAGGAATGCCA
CCAGTTATGCCAGGCATGCCACCTGGATTGCATCATCAGAGAAAATACACCCAGTCATTTTGCGGTGAAA
ACATAATGATGCCAATGGGTGGAATGATGCCACCTGGACCAGGAATACCACCTCTGATGCCTGGAATGCC
ACCAGGTATGCCCCCACCTGTTCCACGTCCTGGAATTCCTCCAATGACTCAAGCACAGGCTGTTTCAGCG
CCAGGTATTCTTAATAGACCACCTGCACCAACAGCAACTGTACCTGCCCCACAGCCTCCAGTTACTAAGC
CTCTTTTCCCCAGTGCTGGACAGGCTCAGGCAGCTGTCCAAGGACCTGTTGGTACAGATTTCAAACCCTT
AAATAGTACCCCTGCAACAACTACAGAACCCCCAAAGCCTACATTCCCTGCTTATACACAGTCTACAGCT
TCAACAACTAGTACAACAAATAGTACTGCAGCTAAACCAGCGGCTTCAATAACAAGTAAGCCTGCTACAC
TTACAACAACTAGTGCAACCAGTAAGTTGATCCATCCAGATGAGGATATATCCCTGGAAGAGAGAAGGGC
ACAGTTACCTAAGTATCAACGTAATCTTCCTCGGCCAGGACAGGCCCCCATCGGTAATCCACCAGTTGGA
CCAATTGGAGGTATGATGCCACCACGGCCAGGCATCCCACAGCAACAAGGAATGAGACCCCCAATGCCAC
CTCATGGTCAGTATGGTGGTCATCATCAAGGCATGCCAGGATACCTTCCTGGTGCTATGCCCCCGTATGG
GCAGGGACCGCCAATGGTGCCCCCTTACCAGGGTGGGCCTCCTCGACCTCCGATGGGAATGAGACCTCCT
GTAATGTCGCAAGGTGGCCGTTACTGAGCGGCCGCAAATTCCGCCCCTCTCCCTCCCCCCCCCCTAACGT
TACTGGCCGAAGCCGCTTGGAATAAGGCCGGTGTGCGTTTGTCTATATGTTATTTTCCACCATATTGCCG
TCTTTTGGCAATGTGAGGGCCCGGAAACCTGGCCCTGTCTTCTTGACGAGCATTCCTAGGGGTCTTTCCC
CTCTCGCCAAAGGAATGCAAGGTCTGTTGAATGTCGTGAAGGAAGCAGTTCCTCTGGAAGCTTCTTGAAG
ACAAACAACGTCTGTAGCGACCCTTTGCAGGCAGCGGAACCCCCCACCTGGCGACAGGTGCCTCTGCGGC
CAAAAGCCACGTGTATAAGATACACCTGCAAAGGCGGCACAACCCCAGTGCCACGTTGTGAGTTGGATAG
TTGTGGAAAGAGTCAAATGGCTCTCCTCAAGCGTATTCAACAAGGGGCTGAAGGATGCCCAGAAGGTACC
CCATTGTATGGGATCTGATCTGGGGCCTCGGTGCACATGCTTTACATGTGTTTAGTCGAGGTTAAAAAAA
CGTCTAGGCCCCCCGAACCACGGGGACGTGGTTTTCCTTTGAAAAACACGATAATACCATGGCCACCGAG
TACAAGCCCACGGTGCGCCTCGCCACCCGCGACGACGTCCCCCGGGCCGTACGCACCCTCGCCGCCGCGT
TCGCCGACTACCCCGCCACGCGCCACACCGTCGACCCGGACCGCCACATCGAGCGGGTCACCGAGCTGCA
AGAACTCTTCCTCACGCGCGTCGGGCTCGACATCGGCAAGGTGTGGGTCGCGGACGACGGCGCCGCGGTG
GCGGTCTGGACCACGCCGGAGAGCGTCGAAGCGGGGGCGGTGTTCGCCGAGATCGGCTCGCGCATGGCCG
AGTTGAGCGGTTCCCGGCTGGCCGCGCAGCAACAGATGGAAGGCCTCCTGGCGCCGCACCGGCCCAAGGA
GCCCGCGTGGTTCCTGGCCACCGTCGGCGTCTCGCCCGACCACCAGGGCAAGGGTCTGGGCAGCGCCGTC
GTGCTCCCCGGAGTGGAGGCGGCCGAGCGCGCTGGGGTGCCCGCCTTCCTGGAGACCTCCGCGCCCCGCA
ACCTCCCCTTCTACGAGCGGCTCGGCTTCACCGTCACCGCCGACGTCGAGGTGCCCGAAGGACCGCGCAC
CTGGTGCATGACCCGCAAGCCCGGTGCCTGAGTTTGTTTGAATGAGGCTTCAGTACTTTACAGAATCGTT
GCCTGCACATCTTGGAAACACTTGCTGGGATTACTTCTTCAGGTTAACCCAACAGAAGGCTCGAGAAGGT
ATATTGCTGTTGACAGTGAGCGATCTCGCTTGGGCGAGAGTAAGTAGTGAAGCCACAGATGTACTTACTC
TCGCCCAAGCGAGAGTGCCTACTGCCTCGGAATTCAAGGGGCTACTTTAGGAGCAATTATCTTGTTTACT
AAAACTGAATACCTTGCTATCTCTTTGATACATTTTTACAAAGCTGAATTAAAATGGTATAAATTAAATC
ACTTTTTTCAATTGGAAGACTAATGCGGCCGGCCATTACTCCGTCTCGTGTCTTGTTGCATATGTCTGCT
GGTTTGTTTGATGTTGTTTGCGGGCGGGCCCTATAGTGAGTCGTATTACCTAGGACGCGTCTGGAACAAT
CAACCTCTGGATTACAAAATTTGTGAAAGATTGACTGGTATTCTTAACTATGTTGCTCCTTTTACGCTAT
GTGGATACGCTGCTTTAATGCCTTTGTATCATGCTATTGCTTCCCGTATGGCTTTCATTTTCTCCTCCTT
GTATAAATCCTGGTTGCTGTCTCTTTATGAGGAGTTGTGGCCCGTTGTCAGGCAACGTGGCGTGGTGTGC
ACTGTGTTTGCTGACGCAACCCCCACTGGTTGGGGCATTGCCACCACCTGTCAGCTCCTTTCCGGGACTT
TCGCTTTCCCCCTCCCTATTGCCACGGCGGAACTCATCGCCGCCTGCCTTGCCCGCTGCTGGACAGGGGC
TCGGCTGTTGGGCACTGACAATTCCGTGGTGTTGTCGGGGAAGCTGACGTCCTTTCCATGGCTGCTCGCC
TGTGTTGCCACCTGGATTCTGCGCGGGACGTCCTTCTGCTACGTCCCTTCGGCCCTCAATCCAGCGGACC
TTCCTTCCCGCGGCCTGCTGCCGGCTCTGCGGCCTCTTCCGCGTCTTCGCCTTCGCCCTCAGACGAGTCG
GATCTCCCTTTGGGCCGCCTCCCCGCCTGGAATTAATTCTGCAGTCGAGACCTAGAAAAACATGGAGCAA
TCACAAGTAGCAATACAGCAGCTACCAATGCTGATTGTGCCTGGCTAGAAGCACAAGAGGAGGAGGAGGT
GGGTTTTCCAGTCACACCTCAGGTACCTTTAAGACCAATGACTTACAAGGCAGCTGTAGATCTTAGCCAC
TTTTTAAAAGAAAAGAGGGGACTGGAAGGGCTAATTCACTCCCAACGAAGACAAGATCTGCTTTTTGCTT
GTACTGGGTCTCTCTGGTTAGACCAGATCTGAGCCTGGGAGCTCTCTGGCTAACTAGGGAACCCACTGCT
TAAGCCTCAATAAAGCTTGCCTTGAGTGCTTCAAGTAGTGTGTGCCCGTCTGTTGTGTGACTCTGGTAAC
TAGAGATCCCTCAGACCCTTTTAGTCAGTGTGGAAAATCTCTAGCAGTAGTAGTTCATGTCATCTTATTA
TTCAGTATTTATAACTTGCAAAGAAATGAATATCAGAGAGTGAGAGGCCTTGACATTGTTTAAACCCGCT
GATCAGCCTCGACTGTGCCTTCTAGTTGCCAGCCATCTGTTGTTTGCCCCTCCCCCGTGCCTTCCTTGAC
CCTGGAAGGTGCCACTCCCACTGTCCTTTCCTAATAAAATGAGGAAATTGCATCGCATTGTCTGAGTAGG
TGTCATTCTATTCTGGGGGGTGGGGTGGGGCAGGACAGCAAGGGGGAGGATTGGGAAGACAATAGCAGGC
ATGCTGGGGATGCGGTGGGCTCTATGGCTTCTGAGGCGGAAAGAACCAGCTGGGGCTCTAGGGGGTATCC
CC
[124 nt withheld, positions 8823-8946]
C
[91 nt withheld, positions 8948-9038]
A
[49 nt withheld, positions 9040-9088]
CCTTTGACGTTGGAGTCCACGTTCTTT
[37 nt withheld, positions 9116-9152]
ACCCTATCTCGGTCTATTCTTTTGATTTATAAGGGATTTTGCCGATTTCGGCCTATTGGTTAAAAAATGA
GCTGATTTAACAAAAATTTAACGCGAATTAATTCTGTGGAATGTGTGTCAGTTAGGGTGTGGAAAGTCCC
CAGGCTCCCCAGCAGGCAGAAGTATGCAAAGCATGCATCTCAATTAGTCAGCAACCAGGTGTGGAAAGTC
CCCAGGCTCCCCAGCAGGCAGAAGTATGCAAAGCATGCATCTCAATTAGTCAGCAACCATAGTCCCGCCC
CTAACTCCGCCCATCCCGCCCCTAACTCCGCCCAGTTCCGCCCATTCTCCGCCCCATGGCTGACTAATTT
TTTTTATTTATGCAGAGGCCGAGGCCGCCTCTGCCTCTGAGCTATTCCAGAAGTAGTGAGGAGGCTTTTT
TGGAGGCCTAGGCTTTTGCAAAAAGCTCCCGGGAGCTTGTATATCCATTTTCGGATCTGATCAGCACGTG
ATGAAAAAGCCTGAACTCACCGCGACGTCTGTCGAGAAGTTTCTGATCGAAAAGTTCGACAGCGTCTCCG
ACCTGATGCAGCTCTCGGAGGGCGAAGAATCTCGTGCTTTCAGCTTCGATGTAGGAGGGCGTGGATATGT
CCTGCGGGTAAATAGCTGCGCCGATGGTTTCTACAAAGATCGTTATGTTTATCGGCACTTTGCATCGGCC
GCGCTCCCGATTCCGGAAGTGCTTGACATTGGGGAATTCAGCGAGAGCCTGACCTATTGCATCTCCCGCC
GTGCACAGGGTGTCACGTTGCAAGACCTGCCTGAAACCGAACTGCCCGCTGTTCTGCAGCCGGTCGCGGA
GGCCATGGATGCGATCGCTGCGGCCGATCTTAGCCAGACGAGCGGGTTCGGCCCATTCGGACCGCAAGGA
ATCGGTCAATACACTACATGGCGTGATTTCATATGCGCGATTGCTGATCCCCATGTGTATCACTGGCAAA
CTGTGATGGACGACACCGTCAGTGCGTCCGTCGCGCAGGCTCTCGATGAGCTGATGCTTTGGGCCGAGGA
CTGCCCCGAAGTCCGGCACCTCGTGCACGCGGATTTCGGCTCCAACAATGTCCTGACGGACAATGGCCGC
ATAACAGCGGTCATTGACTGGAGCGAGGCGATGTTCGGGGATTCCCAATACGAGGTCGCCAACATCTTCT
TCTGGAGGCCGTGGTTGGCTTGTATGGAGCAGCAGACGCGCTACTTCGAGCGGAGGCATCCGGAGCTTGC
AGGATCGCCGCGGCTCCGGGCGTATATGCTCCGCATTGGTCTTGACCAACTCTATCAGAGCTTGGTTGAC
GGCAATTTCGATGATGCAGCTTGGGCGCAGGGTCGATGCGACGCAATCGTCCGATCCGGAGCCGGGACTG
TCGGGCGTACACAAATCGCCCGCAGAAGCGCGGCCGTCTGGACCGATGGCTGTGTAGAAGTACTCGCCGA
TAGTGGAAACCGACGCCCCAGCACTCGTCCGAGGGCAAAGGAATAGCACGTGCTACGAGATTTCGATTCC
ACCGCCGCCTTCTATGAAAGGTTGGGCTTCGGAATCGTTTTCCGGGACGCCGGCTGGATGATCCTCCAGC
GCGGGGATCTCATGCTGGAGTTCTTCGCCCACCCCAACTTGTTTATTGCAGCTTATAATGGTTACAAATA
AAGCAATAGCATCACAAATTTCACAAATAAAGCATTTTTTTCACTGCATTCTAGTTGTGGTTTGTCCAAA
CTCATCAATGTATCTTATCATGTCTGTATACCGTCGACCTCTAGCTAGAGCTTGGCGTAATCATGGTCAT
AGCTGTTTCCTGTGTGAAATTGTTATCCGCTCACAATTCCACACAACATACGAGCCGGAAGCATAAAGTG
TAAAGCCTGGGGTGCCTAATGAGTGAGCTAACTCACATTAATTGCGTTGCGCTCACTGCCCGCTTTCCAG
TCGGGAAACCTGTCGTGCCAGCTGCATTAATGAATCGGCCAACGCGCGGGGAGAGGCGGTTTGCGTATTG
GGCGCTCTTCCGCTTCCTCGCTCACTGACTCGCTGCGCTCGGTCGTTCGGCTGCGGCGAGCGGTATCAGC
TCACTCAAAGGCGGTAATACGGTTATCCACAGAATCAGGGGATAACGCAGGAAAGAACATGTGAGCAAAA
GGCCAGCAAAAGGCCAGGAACCGTAAAAAGGCCGCGTTGCTGGCGTTTTTCCATAGGCTCCGCCCCCCTG
ACGAGCATCACAAAAATCGACGCTCAAGTCAGAGGTGGCGAAACCCGACAGGACTATAAAGATACCAGGC
GTTTCCCCCTGGAAGCTCCCTCGTGCGCTCTCCTGTTCCGACCCTGCCGCTTACCGGATACCTGTCCGCC
TTTCTCCCTTCGGGAAGCGTGGCGCTTTCTCATAGCTCACGCTGTAGGTATCTCAGTTCGGTGTAGGTCG
TTCGCTCCAAGCTGGGCTGTGTGCACGAACCCCCCGTTCAGCCCGACCGCTGCGCCTTATCCGGTAACTA
TCGTCTTGAGTCCAACCCGGTAAGACACGACTTATCGCCACTGGCAGCAGCCACTGGTAACAGGATTAGC
AGAGCGAGGTATGTAGGCGGTGCTACAGAGTTCTTGAAGTGGTGGCCTAACTACGGCTACACTAGAAGAA
CAGTATTTGGTATCTGCGCTCTGCTGAAGCCAGTTACCTTCGGAAAAAGAGTTGGTAGCTCTTGATCCGG
CAAACAAACCACCGCTGGTAGCGGTGGTTTTTTTGTTTGCAAGCAGCAGATTACGCGCAGAAAAAAAGGA
TCTCAAGAAGATCCTTTGATCTTTTCTACGGGGTCTGACGCTCAGTGGAACGAAAACTCACGTTAAGGGA
TTTTGGTCATGAGATTATCAAAAAGGATCTTCACCTAGATCCTTTTAAATTAAAAATGAAGTTTTAAATC
AATCTAAAGTATATATGAGTAAACTTGGTCTGACAGTTACCAATGCTTAATCAGTGAGGCACCTATCTCA
GCGATCTGTCTATTTCGTTCATCCATAGTTGCCTGACTCCCCGTCGTGTAGATAACTACGATACGGGAGG
GCTTACCATCTGGCCCCAGTGCTGCAATGATACCGCGAGACCCACGCTCACCGGCTCCAGATTTATCAGC
AATAAACCAGCCAGCCGGAAGGGCCGAGCGCAGAAGTGGTCCTGCAACTTTATCCGCCTCCATCCAGTCT
ATTAATTGTTGCCGGGAAGCTAGAGTAAGTAGTTCGCCAGTTAATAGTTTGCGCAACGTTGTTGCCATTG
CTACAGGCATCGTGGTGTCACGCTCGTCGTTTGGTATGGCTTCATTCAGCTCCGGTTCCCAACGATCAAG
GCGAGTTACATGATCCCCCATGTTGTGCAAAAAAGCGGTTAGCTCCTTCGGTCCTCCGATCGTTGTCAGA
AGTAAGTTGGCCGCAGTGTTATCACTCATGGTTATGGCAGCACTGCATAATTCTCTTACTGTCATGCCAT
CCGTAAGATGCTTTTCTGTGACTGGTGAGTACTCAACCAAGTCATTCTGAGAATAGTGTATGCGGCGACC
GAGTTGCTCTTGCCCGGCGTCAATACGGGATAATACCGCGCCACATAGCAGAACTTTAAAAGTGCTCATC
ATTGGAAAACGTTCTTCGGGGCGAAAACTCTCAAGGATCTTACCGCTGTTGAGATCCAGTTCGATGTAAC
CCACTCGTGCACCCAACTGATCTTCAGCATCTTTTACTTTCACCAGCGTTTCTGGGTGAGCAAAAACAGG
AAGGCAAAATGCCGCAAAAAAGGGAATAAGGGCGACACGGAAATGTTGAATACTCATACTCTTCCTTTTT
CAATATTATTGAAGCATTTATCAGGGTTATTGTCTCATGAGCGGATACATATTTGAATGTATTTAGAAAA
ATAAACAAATAGGGGTTCCGCGCACATTTCCCCGAAAAGTGCCACCTGACGTCGACGGATCGGGAGATCA
ACTTGTTTATTGCAGCTTATAATGGTTACAAATAAAGCAATAGCATCACAAATTTCACAAATAAAGCATT
TTTTTCACTGCATTCTAGTTGTGGTTTGTCCAAACTCATCAATGTATCTTATCATGTCTGGATCAACTGG
ATAACTCAAGCTAACCAAAATCATCCCAAACTTCCCACCCCATACCCTATTACCACTGCCAATTACCTGT
GGTTTCATTTACTCTAAACCTGTGATTCCTCTGAATTATTTTCATTTTAAAGAAATTGTATTTGTTAAAT
ATGTACTACAAACTTAGTAGT
Features (pLannotate 1.2.2; 35 found; start..end, strand, type, name):
    377..634     +  LTR            5' LTR (truncated): truncated 5' long terminal repeat (LTR) from HIV-1
    681..806     +  misc_feature   HIV-1 Ψ: packaging signal of human immunodeficiency virus type 1
    790..1128    +  CDS            HIV-1 gag (fragment): gag protein from human immunodeficiency virus 1; gag
   1303..1536    +  misc_feature   RRE: The Rev response element (RRE) of HIV-1 allows for Rev-dependent mRNA export from the nucleus to the cytoplasm.
   1913..2013    +  CDS            Rev (fragment): human immunodeficiency virus 1 (HIV-1) Rev protein; rev; enhances nuclear export of unspliced and incompletely spliced viral mRNAs
   2063..2180    +  misc_feature   cPPT/CTS: central polypurine tract and central termination sequence of HIV-1
   2245..2619    -  CDS            BleoR: antibiotic-binding protein; Sh ble from Streptoalloteichus hindustanus; confers resistance to bleomycin, phleomycin, and Zeocin™
   2639..2686    -  promoter       EM7 promoter: synthetic bacterial promoter&nbsp
   3400..3801    +  promoter       SFFV promoter: spleen focus-forming virus long terminal repeat (LTR) promoter
   3815..4510    +  CDS            TurboGFP: TurboGFP is a basic (constitutively fluorescent) green fluorescent protein published in 2006, derived from Pontellina plumata. It is reported to be a rapidly-maturing dimer with moderate acid sensitivity.
   4514..5764    +  CDS            Znf207 (fragment): ZN207_MOUSE - Also known as Bugz From Mus musculus (Mouse).
   5784..6356    +  misc_feature   IRES: internal ribosome entry site (IRES) of the encephalomyocarditis virus (EMCV)
   6365..6961    +  CDS            PuroR: puromycin N-acetyltransferase; pac from Streptomyces alboniger; confers resistance to puromycin
   6968..7061    +  ncRNA          5' miR-30a: sequence upstream of the 71-nt precursor of the human miR-30a microRNA (Zeng et al., 2002) miRNA
   7173..7285    +  ncRNA          3' miR-30a: sequence downstream of the 71-nt precursor of the human miR-30a microRNA (Zeng et al., 2002) miRNA
   7380..7398    -  promoter       T7 promoter: promoter for bacteriophage T7 RNA polymerase
   7418..8006    +  misc_feature   WPRE: woodchuck hepatitis virus posttranscriptional regulatory element
   8023..8211    +  CDS            nef (fragment): NEF_HV1Z2 - Experimental evidence at protein level: Swiss-Prot protein existence level 1. Extracellular Nef protein targets CD4(+) T-lymphocytes for apoptosis by interacting with CXCR4 surface receptors. From Human immunodeficiency virus type 1 group M subtype D (isolate Z2/CDC-Z34) (HIV-1).
   8213..8446    +  LTR            3' LTR (ΔU3): self-inactivating 3' long terminal repeat (LTR) from HIV-1
   8553..8777    +  polyA_signal   bGH poly(A) signal: bovine growth hormone polyadenylation signal
   8781..8802    +  promoter       SV40 promoter (fragment): SV40 enhancer and early promoter
   8823..9251    +  rep_origin     f1 ori (sequence partly withheld): f1 bacteriophage origin of replication; arrow indicates direction of (+) strand synthesis
   9265..9594    +  promoter       SV40 promoter: SV40 enhancer and early promoter
   9643..10668   +  CDS            HygR: aminoglycoside phosphotransferase from E. coli; aph(4)-Ia; confers resistance to hygromycin
  10678..10803   +  CDS            ble (fragment): BLE_KLEPN - Experimental evidence at protein level: Swiss-Prot protein existence level 1. Binding protein with a strong affinity to the bleomycin family of antibiotics. Binds to CL990; an antimitotic-antibiotic compound. From Klebsiella pneumoniae.
  10798..10919   +  polyA_signal   SV40 poly(A) signal: SV40 polyadenylation signal
  10990..11012   -  protein_bind   lac operator (fragment): The lac repressor binds to the lac operator to inhibit transcription in E. coli. This inhibition can be relieved by adding lactose or isopropyl-β-D-thiogalactopyranoside (IPTG). lac repressor encoded by lacI
  11016..11046   -  promoter       lac promoter: promoter for the E. coli lac operon
  11061..11082   -  protein_bind   CAP binding site: CAP binding activates transcription in the presence of cAMP. E. coli catabolite activator protein
  11095..11187   -  CDS            lacI (fragment): lac repressor; lacI; The lac repressor binds to the lac operator to inhibit transcription in E. coli. This inhibition can be relieved by adding lactose or isopropyl-β-D-thiogalactopyranoside (IPTG).
  11370..11958   -  rep_origin     ori: high-copy-number ColE1/pMB1/pBR322/pUC origin of replication
  12129..12989   -  CDS            AmpR: β-lactamase; bla; confers resistance to ampicillin, carbenicillin, and related antibiotics
  12990..13094   -  promoter       AmpR promoter: bla
  13142..13276   +  polyA_signal   SV40 poly(A) signal: SV40 polyadenylation signal
  13443..329     +  CDS            nef (fragment) (across the origin): NEF_HV1BR - Experimental evidence at protein level: Swiss-Prot protein existence level 1. Extracellular Nef protein targets CD4(+) T-lymphocytes for apoptosis by interacting with CXCR4 surface receptors (PubMed:14990729). From Human immunodeficiency virus type 1 group M subtype B (isolate BRU/LAI) (HIV-1).
