[The description below was written by a language model from this plasmid's Addgene catalogue record and pLannotate feature annotations shown in this document.]
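Description:
GUT BuGZ delta ZF1, delta ZF2 is a lentiviral mammalian expression plasmid built on the pGIPZ backbone and designed to express a TurboGFP-tagged mutant of human BuGZ (ZNF207) in human cells. The parental pGIPZ, which carried a non-silencing control hairpin, had its CMV promoter and TurboGFP removed. A UCOE/SFFV enhancer–promoter unit and the N-terminally TurboGFP-fused mutant ORF were then inserted by Gibson assembly. The insert lacks residues 13–58, a deletion that by the construct's name removes both zinc fingers (ZF1 and ZF2), and it also carries a Q394R substitution. The automated annotation matches this ORF to mouse Znf207, which likely reflects homology, since the catalogue lists the cDNA as human. The UCOE itself is not annotated, although an unannotated stretch lies upstream of the SFFV promoter.

Downstream of the fusion ORF, an EMCV IRES drives puromycin N-acetyltransferase, so a single transcript provides both the tagged protein and puromycin selection of transduced cells. The miR-30a flanking sequences that follow are retained from the pGIPZ shRNAmir cassette, and a WPRE enhances transcript expression. The viral framework comprises a truncated HIV-1 5' LTR, the Ψ packaging signal, RRE, cPPT/CTS and a self-inactivating ΔU3 3' LTR, so particle production requires packaging functions supplied in trans. An EM7-driven BleoR cassette sits within the viral region in the reverse orientation. Together with AmpR and a high-copy pUC-type origin in the backbone, it accounts for the dual ampicillin/Zeocin selection in bacteria. The feature table also shows an f1 ori and an SV40 promoter–HygR cassette outside the LTRs, although hygromycin is not listed as a selectable marker. The associated publication concerns BuGZ's roles in Bub3 stability, Bub1 kinetochore function and chromosome alignment, which fits use of this construct to test the contribution of the zinc-finger region.
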