Addgene plasmid #84027: GUT BuGZ delta ZF1, delta ZF2
Purpose: Expression of GFP tagged mutant BuGZ in human cells
Depositing lab: Patrick Paddison. Depositing organization: Fred Hutchinson Cancer Center. Publication: BuGZ is required for Bub3 stability, Bub1 kinetochore function, and chromosome alignment. Toledo CM, Herman JA, Olsen JB, Ding Y, Corrin P, Girard EJ, Olson JM, Emili A, DeLuca JG, Paddison PJ. Dev Cell. 2014 Feb 10;28(3):282-94. doi: 10.1016/j.devcel.2013.12.014. Epub 2014 Jan 23. PubMed 24462187.
Backbone
  Vector backbone: pGIPZ
  Backbone manufacturer: Open Biosystems
  Backbone size w/o insert (bp): 10381
  Vector type: Mammalian Expression, Lentiviral
  Selectable markers: Puromycin
Growth in bacteria
  Bacterial resistance: Ampicillin and Bleocin (Zeocin), 100 & 50 μg/mL
  Growth temperature: 37°C
  Growth strain: NEB Stable
  Copy number: High Copy
Gene/Insert
  Gene/Insert name: BuGZ (alt name: ZNF207)
  Species: H. sapiens (human)
  Insert size (bp): 3218
  Mutation: delta 13-58; Q394R
  GenBank ID: 7756
  Entrez Gene: ZNF207 (a.k.a. BuGZ, hBuGZ)
  Promoter: UCOE / SFFV
  Tag / fusion protein: TurboGFP (N terminal on insert)
  Cloning method: Gibson Cloning
  Sequencing primers: 5′ GFP seq for; 3′ pCDH-rev
Resource information
  A portion of this plasmid was derived from a plasmid made by: Human ZNF207 (BuGZ) cDNA (full length) obtained from Open Biosystems (# MHS1011-202826090).
Terms and licenses: Academic/Nonprofit Terms; Industry Terms: Not Available to Industry
Depositor comments: Parental vector (pGIPZ containing a non-silencing control hairpin) was cut with XbaI + NotI to remove the CMV promoter and TurboGFP. UCOE / SFFV enhancer promoter complex and mutant ORF with N-terminal TurboGFP were PCR amplified and Gibson cloned into the cut vector.
How to cite: GUT BuGZ delta ZF1, delta ZF2 was a gift from Patrick Paddison (Addgene plasmid # 84027 ; http://n2t.net/addgene:84027 ; RRID:Addgene_84027)
