>Addgene plasmid #84027 | GUT BuGZ delta ZF1, delta ZF2 | addgene partial sequence | sequence record 162495 | SFFVpro-F 5'-CTTCTGCTTCCCGAGCTCTA-3'
GCGCGCCAGTCCTCCGACAGACTGAGTCGCCCGCTGGAGACCATGGAGAGCGACGAGAGCGGCCTGCCCG
CCATGGAGATCGAGTGCCGCATCACCGGCACCCTGAACGGCGTGGAGTTCGAGCTGGTGGGCGGCGGAGA
GGGCACCCCCGAGCAGGGCCGCATGACCAACAAGATGAAGAGCACCAAAGGCGCCCTGACCTTCAGCCCC
TACCTGCTGAGCCACGTGATGGGCTACGGCTTCTACCACTTCGGCACCTACCCCAGCGGCTACGAGAACC
CCTTCCTGCACGCCATCAACAACGGCGGCTACACCAACACCCGCATCGAGAAGTACGAGGACGGCGGCGT
GCTGCACGTGAGCTTCAGCTACCGCTACGAGGCCGGCCGCGTGATCGGCGACTTCAAGGTGATGGGCACC
GGCTTCCCCGAGGACAGCGTGATCTTCACCGACAAGATCATCCGCAGCAACGCCACCGTGGAGCACCTGC
ACCCCATGGGCGATAACGATCTGGATGGCAGCTTCACCCGCACCTTCAGCCTGCGCGACGGCGGCTACTA
CAGCTCCGTGGTGGACAGCCACATGCACTTCAAGAGCGCCATCCACCCCAGCATCCTGCAGAACGGGGGC
CCCATGTTCGCCTTCCGCCGCGTGGAGGAGGATCACAGCAACACCGAGCTGGGCATCGTGGAGTACCAGC
ACGCCTTCAAGACCCCGGATGCAGATGCCGGTGAAGAATACATGGGTCGCAAGAAGAAGAAGCAGCTGAA
GCCGTGGAA
