>Addgene plasmid #84027 | GUT BuGZ delta ZF1, delta ZF2 | addgene partial sequence | sequence record 162496 | pCDH-rev 5'-GCATTCCTTTGGCGAGAG-3'
GCCAGGTTTCCGGGCCCTCACATTGCCAAAAGACGGCAATATGGTGGAAAATAACATATAGACAAACGCA
CACCGGCCTTATTCCAAGCGGCTTCGGCCAGTAACGTTAGGGGGGGGGGAGGGAGAGGGGCGGAATTTGC
GGCCGCTCAGTAACGGCCACCTTGCGACATTACAGGAGGTCTCATTCCCATCGGAGGTCGAGGAGGCCCA
CCCTGGTAAGGGGGCACCATTGGCGGTCCCTGCCCATACGGGGGCATAGCACCAGGAAGGTATCCTGGCA
TGCCTTGATGATGACCACCATACTGACCATGAGGTGGCATTGGGGGTCTCATTCCTTGCTGCTGTGGGAT
GCCTGGCCGTGGTGGCATCATACCTCCAATTGGTCCAACTGGTGGATTACCGATGGGGGCCTGTCCTGGC
CGAGGAAGATTACGTTGATACTTAGGTAACTGTGCCCTTCTCTCTTCCAGGGATATATCCTCATCTGGAT
GGATCAACTTACTGGTTGCACTAGTTGTTGTAAGTGTAGCAGGCTTACTTGTTATTGAAGCCGCTGGTTT
AGCTGCAGTACTATTTGTTGTACTAGTTGTTGAAGCTGTAGACTGTGTATAAGCAGGGAATGTAGGCTTT
GGGGGTTCTGTAGTTGTTGCA
